>Addgene plasmid #145120 | pJT170_GalL_A3AΔ182-BE3 | addgene full sequence | sequence record 305931 | Addgene NGS Result
TTGAGATCCTTTTTTTCTGCGCGTAATCTGCTGCTTGCAAACAAAAAAACCACCGCTACCAGCGGTGGTT
TGTTTGCCGGATCAAGAGCTACCAACTCTTTTTCCGAAGGTAACTGGCTTCAGCAGAGCGCAGATACCAA
ATACTGTTCTTCTAGTGTAGCCGTAGTTAGGCCACCACTTCAAGAACTCTGTAGCACCGCCTACATACCT
CGCTCTGCTAATCCTGTTACCAGTGGCTGCTGCCAGTGGCGATAAGTCGTGTCTTACCGGGTTGGACTCA
AGACGATAGTTACCGGATAAGGCGCAGCGGTCGGGCTGAACGGGGGGTTCGTGCACACAGCCCAGCTTGG
AGCGAACGACCTACACCGAACTGAGATACCTACAGCGTGAGCTATGAGAAAGCGCCACGCTTCCCGAAGG
GAGAAAGGCGGACAGGTATCCGGTAAGCGGCAGGGTCGGAACAGGAGAGCGCACGAGGGAGCTTCCAGGG
GGAAACGCCTGGTATCTTTATAGTCCTGTCGGGTTTCGCCACCTCTGACTTGAGCGTCGATTTTTGTGAT
GCTCGTCAGGGGGGCGGAGCCTATGGAAAAACGCCAGCAACGCGGCCTTTTTACGGTTCCTGGCCTTTTG
CTGGCCTTTTGCTCACATGTTCTTTCCTGCGTTATCCCCTGATTCTGTGGATAACCGTATTACCGCCTTT
GAGTGAGCTGATACCGCTCGCCGCAGCCGAACGACCGAGCGCAGCGAGTCAGTGAGCGAGGAAGCGGAAG
AGCGCCCAATACGCAAACCGCCTCTCCCCGCGCGTTGGCCGATTCATTAATGCAGCTGGCACGACAGGTT
TCCCGACTGGAAAGCGGGCAGTGAGCGCAACGCAATTAATGTGAGTTAGCTCACTCATTAGGCACCCCAG
GCTTTACACTTTATGCTTCCGGCTCGTATGTTGTGTGGAATTGTGAGCGGATAACAATTTCACACAGGAA
ACAGCTATGACCATGATTACGCCAAGCGCGCAATTAACCCTCACTAAAGGGAACAAAAGCTGGAGCTCGT
GACAGCCCTCCGAAGGAAGACTCTCCTCCGTGCGTCCTCGTCTTCACCGGTCGCGTTCCTGAAACGCAGA
TGTGCCTCGCGCCGCACTGCTCCGAACAATAAAGATTCTACAATACTAGCTTTTATGGTTATGAAGAGGA
AAAATTGGCAGTAACCTGGCCCCACAAACCTTCAAATGAACGAATCAAATTAACAACCATAGGATGATAA
TGCGATTAGTTTTTTAGCCTTATTTCTGGGGTAATTAATCAGCGAAGCGATGATTTTTGATCTATTAACG
GATATATAAATGCAAAAACTGCATAACCACTTTAACTAATACTTTCAACATTTTCGGTTTGTATTACTTC
TTATTCAAATGTAATAAAAGTATCAACAAAAAATTGTTAATATACCTCTATACTTTAACGTCAAGGAGAA
AAAACCCCGGATTCTAGAACTAGTGGATCCCCCGGGAAAAAAATGGAAGCCAGCCCAGCATCCGGGCCCA
GACACTTGATGGATCCACACATATTCACTTCCAACTTTAACAATGGCATTGGAAGGCATAAGACCTACCT
GTGCTACGAAGTGGAGCGCCTGGACAATGGCACCTCGGTCAAGATGGACCAGCACAGGGGCTTTCTACAC
AACCAGGCTAAGAATCTTCTCTGTGGCTTTTACGGCCGCCATGCGGAGCTGCGCTTCTTGGACCTGGTTC
CTTCTTTGCAGTTGGACCCGGCCCAGATCTACAGGGTCACTTGGTTCATCTCCTGGAGCCCCTGCTTCTC
CTGGGGCTGTGCCGGGGAAGTGCGTGCGTTCCTTCAGGAGAACACACACGTGAGACTGCGTATCTTCGCT
GCCCGCATCTATGATTACGACCCCCTATATAAGGAGGCACTGCAAATGCTGCGGGATGCTGGGGCCCAAG
TCTCCATCATGACCTACGATGAATTTAAGCACTGCTGGGACACCTTTGTGGACCACCAGGGATGTCCCTT
CCAGCCCTGGGATGGACTAGATGAGCACATGGACAAGAAGTACTCCATTGGGCTCGCTATCGGCACAAAC
AGCGTCGGTTGGGCCGTCATTACGGACGAGTACAAGGTGCCGAGCAAAAAATTCAAAGTTCTGGGCAATA
CCGATCGCCACAGCATAAAGAAGAACCTCATTGGCGCCCTCCTGTTCGACTCCGGGGAGACGGCCGAAGC
CACGCGGCTCAAAAGAACAGCACGGCGCAGATATACCCGCAGAAAGAATCGGATCTGCTACCTGCAGGAG
ATCTTTAGTAATGAGATGGCTAAGGTGGATGACTCTTTCTTCCATAGGCTGGAGGAGTCCTTTTTGGTGG
AGGAGGATAAAAAGCACGAGCGCCACCCAATCTTTGGCAATATCGTGGACGAGGTGGCGTACCATGAAAA
GTACCCAACCATATATCATCTGAGGAAGAAGCTTGTAGACAGTACTGATAAGGCTGACTTGCGGTTGATC
TATCTCGCGCTGGCGCATATGATCAAATTTCGGGGACACTTCCTCATCGAGGGGGACCTGAACCCAGACA
ACAGCGATGTCGACAAACTCTTTATCCAACTGGTTCAGACTTACAATCAGCTTTTCGAAGAGAACCCGAT
CAACGCATCCGGAGTTGACGCCAAAGCAATCCTGAGCGCTAGGCTGTCCAAATCCCGGCGGCTCGAAAAC
CTCATCGCACAGCTCCCTGGGGAGAAGAAGAACGGCCTGTTTGGTAATCTTATCGCCCTGTCACTCGGGC
TGACCCCCAACTTTAAATCTAACTTCGACCTGGCCGAAGATGCCAAGCTTCAACTGAGCAAAGACACCTA
CGATGATGATCTCGACAATCTGCTGGCCCAGATCGGCGACCAGTACGCAGACCTTTTTTTGGCGGCAAAG
AACCTGTCAGACGCCATTCTGCTGAGTGATATTCTGCGAGTGAACACGGAGATCACCAAAGCTCCGCTGA
GCGCTAGTATGATCAAGCGCTATGATGAGCACCACCAAGACTTGACTTTGCTGAAGGCCCTTGTCAGACA
GCAACTGCCTGAGAAGTACAAGGAAATTTTCTTCGATCAGTCTAAAAATGGCTACGCCGGATACATTGAC
GGCGGAGCAAGCCAGGAGGAATTTTACAAATTTATTAAGCCCATCTTGGAAAAAATGGACGGCACCGAGG
AGCTGCTGGTAAAGCTTAACAGAGAAGATCTGTTGCGCAAACAGCGCACTTTCGACAATGGAAGCATCCC
CCACCAGATTCACCTGGGCGAACTGCACGCTATCCTCAGGCGGCAAGAGGATTTCTACCCCTTTTTGAAA
GATAACAGGGAAAAGATTGAGAAAATCCTCACATTTCGGATACCCTACTATGTAGGCCCCCTCGCCCGGG
GAAATTCCAGATTCGCGTGGATGACTCGCAAATCAGAAGAGACCATCACTCCCTGGAACTTCGAGGAAGT
CGTGGATAAGGGGGCCTCTGCCCAGTCCTTCATCGAAAGGATGACTAACTTTGATAAAAATCTGCCTAAC
GAAAAGGTGCTTCCTAAACACTCTCTGCTGTACGAGTACTTCACAGTTTATAACGAGCTCACCAAGGTCA
AATACGTCACAGAAGGGATGAGAAAGCCAGCATTCCTGTCTGGAGAGCAGAAGAAAGCTATCGTGGACCT
CCTCTTCAAGACGAACCGGAAAGTTACCGTGAAACAGCTCAAAGAAGACTATTTCAAAAAGATTGAATGT
TTCGACTCTGTTGAAATCAGCGGAGTGGAGGATCGCTTCAACGCATCCCTGGGAACGTATCACGATCTCC
TGAAAATCATTAAAGACAAGGACTTCCTGGACAATGAGGAGAACGAGGACATTCTTGAGGACATTGTCCT
CACCCTTACGTTGTTTGAAGATAGGGAGATGATTGAAGAACGCTTGAAAACTTACGCTCATCTCTTCGAC
GACAAAGTCATGAAACAGCTCAAGAGGCGCCGATATACAGGATGGGGGCGGCTGTCAAGAAAACTGATCA
ATGGGATCCGAGACAAGCAGAGTGGAAAGACAATCCTGGATTTTCTTAAGTCCGATGGATTTGCCAACCG
GAACTTCATGCAGTTGATCCATGATGACTCTCTCACCTTTAAGGAGGACATCCAGAAAGCACAAGTTTCT
GGCCAGGGGGACAGTCTTCACGAGCACATCGCTAATCTTGCAGGTAGCCCAGCTATCAAAAAGGGAATAC
TGCAGACCGTTAAGGTCGTGGATGAACTCGTCAAAGTAATGGGAAGGCATAAGCCCGAGAATATCGTTAT
CGAGATGGCCCGAGAGAACCAAACTACCCAGAAGGGACAGAAGAACAGTAGGGAAAGGATGAAGAGGATT
GAAGAGGGTATAAAAGAACTGGGGTCCCAAATCCTTAAGGAACACCCAGTTGAAAACACCCAGCTTCAGA
ATGAGAAGCTCTACCTGTACTACCTGCAGAACGGCAGGGACATGTACGTGGATCAGGAACTGGACATCAA
TCGGCTCTCCGACTACGACGTGGATCATATCGTGCCCCAGTCTTTTCTCAAAGATGATTCTATTGATAAT
AAAGTGTTGACAAGATCCGATAAAAATAGAGGGAAGAGTGATAACGTCCCCTCAGAAGAAGTTGTCAAGA
AAATGAAAAATTATTGGCGGCAGCTGCTGAACGCCAAACTGATCACACAACGGAAGTTCGATAATCTGAC
TAAGGCTGAACGAGGTGGCCTGTCTGAGTTGGATAAAGCCGGCTTCATCAAAAGGCAGCTTGTTGAGACA
CGCCAGATCACCAAGCACGTGGCCCAAATTCTCGATTCACGCATGAACACCAAGTACGATGAAAATGACA
AACTGATTCGAGAGGTGAAAGTTATTACTCTGAAGTCTAAGCTGGTCTCAGATTTCAGAAAGGACTTTCA
GTTTTATAAGGTGAGAGAGATCAACAATTACCACCATGCGCATGATGCCTACCTGAATGCAGTGGTAGGC
ACTGCACTTATCAAAAAATATCCCAAGCTTGAATCTGAATTTGTTTACGGAGACTATAAAGTGTACGATG
TTAGGAAAATGATCGCAAAGTCTGAGCAGGAAATAGGCAAGGCCACCGCTAAGTACTTCTTTTACAGCAA
TATTATGAATTTTTTCAAGACCGAGATTACACTGGCCAATGGAGAGATTCGGAAGCGACCACTTATCGAA
ACAAACGGAGAAACAGGAGAAATCGTGTGGGACAAGGGTAGGGATTTCGCGACAGTCCGGAAGGTCCTGT
CCATGCCGCAGGTGAACATCGTTAAAAAGACCGAAGTACAGACCGGAGGCTTCTCCAAGGAAAGTATCCT
CCCGAAAAGGAACAGCGACAAGCTGATCGCACGCAAAAAAGATTGGGACCCCAAGAAATACGGCGGATTC
GATTCTCCTACAGTCGCTTACAGTGTACTGGTTGTGGCCAAAGTGGAGAAAGGGAAGTCTAAAAAACTCA
AAAGCGTCAAGGAACTGCTGGGCATCACAATCATGGAGCGATCAAGCTTCGAAAAAAACCCCATCGACTT
TCTCGAGGCGAAAGGATATAAAGAGGTCAAAAAAGACCTCATCATTAAGCTTCCCAAGTACTCTCTCTTT
GAGCTTGAAAACGGCCGGAAACGAATGCTCGCTAGTGCGGGCGAGCTGCAGAAAGGTAACGAGCTGGCAC
TGCCCTCTAAATACGTTAATTTCTTGTATCTGGCCAGCCACTATGAAAAGCTCAAAGGGTCTCCCGAAGA
TAATGAGCAGAAGCAGCTGTTCGTGGAACAACACAAACACTACCTTGATGAGATCATCGAGCAAATAAGC
GAATTCTCCAAAAGAGTGATCCTCGCCGACGCTAACCTCGATAAGGTGCTTTCTGCTTACAATAAGCACA
GGGATAAGCCCATCAGGGAGCAGGCAGAAAACATTATCCACTTGTTTACTCTGACCAACTTGGGCGCGCC
TGCAGCCTTCAAGTACTTCGACACCACCATAGACAGAAAGCGGTACACCTCTACAAAGGAGGTCCTGGAC
GCCACACTGATTCATCAGTCAATTACGGGGCTCTATGAAACAAGAATCGACCTCTCTCAGCTCGGTGGAG
ACTCTGGTGGTTCAACTAATTTATCTGATATTATTGAAAAAGAAACAGGTAAACAATTAGTTATTCAAGA
ATCAATTTTAATGTTGCCAGAAGAAGTTGAAGAAGTTATTGGTAATAAACCAGAATCTGATATTTTAGTT
CATACTGCTTATGATGAATCTACTGATGAAAATGTTATGTTATTGACTTCAGATGCTCCAGAATATAAAC
CATGGGCTTTAGTTATTCAAGATTCTAATGGTGAAAATAAAATTAAAATGTTGTCTGGTGGTTCACCCAA
GAAGAAGAGGAAGGTGTGATCTCTTCTCGAGTCATGTAATTAGTTATGTCACGCTTACATTCACGCCCTC
CCCCCACATCCGCTCTAACCGAAAAGGAAGGAGTTAGACAACCTGAAGTCTAGGTCCCTATTTATTTTTT
TATAGTTATGTTAGTATTAAGAACGTTATTTATATTTCAAATTTTTCTTTTTTTTCTGTACAGACGCGTG
TACGCATGTAACATTATACTGAAAACCTTGCTTGAGAAGGTTTTGGGACGCTCGAAGGCTTTAATTTGCG
GCCGGTACCCAATTCGCCCTATAGTGAGTCGTATTACGCGCGCTCACTGGCCGTCGTTTTACAACGTCGT
GACTGGGAAAACCCTGGCGTTACCCAACTTAATCGCCTTGCAGCACATCCCCCTTTCGCCAGCTGGCGTA
ATAGCGAAGAGGCCCGCACCGATCGCCCTTCCCAACAGTTGCGCAGCCTGAATGGCGAATGG
[124 nt withheld, positions 6923-7046]
C
[91 nt withheld, positions 7048-7138]
A
[49 nt withheld, positions 7140-7188]
CCTTTGACGTTGGAGTCCACGTTCTTT
[37 nt withheld, positions 7216-7252]
ACCCTATCTCGGTCTATTCTTTTGATTTATAAGGGATTTTGCCGATTTCGGCCTATTGGTTAAAAAATGA
GCTGATTTAACAAAAATTTAACGCGAATTTTAACAAAATATTAACGCTTACAATTTCCTGATGCGGTATT
TTCTCCTTACGCATCTGTGCGGTATTTCACACCGCATATCGACCGGTCGAGGAGAACTTCTAGTATATCT
ACATACCTAATATTATTGCCTTATTAAAAATGGAATCCCAACAATTACATCAAAATCCACATTCTCTTCA
AAATCAATTGTCCTGTACTTCCTTGTTCATGTGTGTTCAAAAACGTTATATTTATAGGATAATTATACTC
TATTTCTCAACAAGTAATTGGTTGTTTGGCCGAGCGGTCTAAGGCGCCTGATTCAAGAAATATCTTGACC
GCAGTTAACTGTGGGAATACTCAGGTATCGTAAGATGCAAGAGTTCGAATCTCTTAGCAACCATTATTTT
TTTCCTCAACATAACGAGAACACACAGGGGCGCTATCGCACAGAATCAAATTCGATGACTGGAAATTTTT
TGTTAATTTCAGAGGTCGCCTGACGCATATACCTTTTTCAACTGAAAAATTGGGAGAAAAAGGAAAGGTG
AGAGCGCCGGAACCGGCTTTTCATATAGAATAGAGAAGCGTTCATGACTAAATGCTTGCATCACAATACT
TGAAGTTGACAATATTATTTAAGGACCTATTGTTTTTTCCAATAGGTGGTTAGCAATCGTCTTACTTTCT
AACTTTTCTTACCTTTTACATTTCAGCAATATATATATATATATTTCAAGGATATACCATTCTAATGTCT
GCCCCTAAGAAGATCGTCGTTTTGCCAGGTGACCACGTTGGTCAAGAAATCACAGCCGAAGCCATTAAGG
TTCTTAAAGCTATTTCTGATGTTCGTTCCAATGTCAAGTTCGATTTCGAAAATCATTTAATTGGTGGTGC
TGCTATCGATGCTACAGGTGTTCCACTTCCAGATGAGGCGCTGGAAGCCTCCAAGAAGGCTGATGCCGTT
TTGTTAGGTGCTGTGGGTGGTCCTAAATGGGGTACCGGTAGTGTTAGACCTGAACAAGGTTTACTAAAAA
TCCGTAAAGAACTTCAATTGTACGCCAACTTAAGACCATGTAACTTTGCATCCGACTCTCTTTTAGACTT
ATCTCCAATCAAGCCACAATTTGCTAAAGGTACTGACTTCGTTGTTGTCAGAGAATTAGTGGGAGGTATT
TACTTTGGTAAGAGAAAGGAAGACGATGGTGATGGTGTCGCTTGGGATAGTGAACAATACACCGTTCCAG
AAGTGCAAAGAATCACAAGAATGGCCGCTTTCATGGCCCTACAACATGAGCCACCATTGCCTATTTGGTC
CTTGGATAAAGCTAATGTTTTGGCCTCTTCAAGATTATGGAGAAAAACTGTGGAGGAAACCATCAAGAAC
GAATTCCCTACATTGAAGGTTCAACATCAATTGATTGATTCTGCCGCCATGATCCTAGTTAAGAACCCAA
CCCACCTAAATGGTATTATAATCACCAGCAACATGTTTGGTGATATCATCTCCGATGAAGCCTCCGTTAT
CCCAGGTTCCTTGGGTTTGTTGCCATCTGCGTCCTTGGCCTCTTTGCCAGACAAGAACACCGCATTTGGT
TTGTACGAACCATGCCACGGTTCTGCTCCAGATTTGCCAAAGAATAAGGTCAACCCTATCGCCACTATCT
TGTCTGCTGCAATGATGTTGAAATTGTCATTGAACTTGCCTGAAGAAGGTAAGGCCATTGAAGATGCAGT
TAAAAAGGTTTTGGATGCAGGTATCAGAACTGGTGATTTAGGTGGTTCCAACAGTACCACCGAAGTCGGT
GATGCTGTCGCCGAAGAAGTTAAGAAAATCCTTGCTTAAAAAGATTCTCTTTTTTTATGATATTTGTACA
TAAACTTTATAAATGAAATTCATAATAGAAACGACACGAAATTACAAAATGGAATATGTTCATAGGGTAG
ACGAAACTATATACGCAATCTACATACATTTATCAAGAAGGAGAAAAAGGAGGATGTAAAGGAATACAGG
TAAGCAAATTGATACTAATGGCTCAACGTGATAAGGAAAAAGAATTGCACTTTAACATTAATATTGACAA
GGAGGAGGGCACCACACAAAAAGTTAGGTGTAACAGAAAATCATGAAACTATGATTCCTAATTTATATAT
TGGAGGATTTTCTCTAAAAAAAAAAAAATACAACAAATAAAAAACACTCAATGACCTGACCATTTGATGG
AGTTTAAGTCAATACCTTCTTGAACCATTTCCCATAATGGTGAAAGTTCCCTCAAGAATTTTACTCTGTC
AGAAACGGCCTTAACGACGTAGTCGATATGGTGCACTCTCAGTACAATCTGCTCTGATGCCGCATAGTTA
AGCCAGCCCCGACACCCGCCAACACCCGCTGACGCGCCCTGACGGGCTTGTCTGCTCCCGGCATCCGCTT
ACAGACAAGCTGTGACCGTCTCCGGGAGCTGCATGTGTCAGAGGTTTTCACCGTCATCACCGAAACGCGC
GAGACGAAAGGGCCTCGTGATACGCCTATTTTTATAGGTTAATGTCATGATAATAATGGTTTCTTAGGAC
GGATCGCTTGCCTGTAACTTACACGCGCCTCGTATCTTTTAATGATGGAATAATTTGGGAATTTACTCTG
TGTTTATTTATTTTTATGTTTTGTATTTGGATTTTAGAAAGTAAATAAAGAAGGTAGAAGAGTTACGGAA
TGAAGAAAAAAAAATAAACAAAGGTTTAAAAAATTTCAACAAAAAGCGTACTTTACATATATATTTATTA
GACAAGAAAAGCAGATTAAATAGATATACATTCGATTAACGATAAGTAAAATGTAAAATCACAGGATTTT
CGTGTGTGGTCTTCTACACAGACAAGATGAAACAATTCGGCATTAATACCTGAGAGCAGGAAGAGCAAGA
TAAAAGGTAGTATTTGTTGGCGATCCCCCTAGAGTCTTTTACATCTTCGGAAAACAAAAACTATTTTTTC
TTTAATTTCTTTTTTTACTTTCTATTTTTAATTTATATATTTATATTAAAAAATTTAAATTATAATTATT
TTTATAGCACGTGATGAAAAGGACCCAGGTGGCACTTTTCGGGGAAATGTGCGCGGAACCCCTATTTGTT
TATTTTTCTAAATACATTCAAATATGTATCCGCTCATGAGACAATAACCCTGATAAATGCTTCAATAATA
TTGAAAAAGGAAGAGTATGAGTATTCAACATTTCCGTGTCGCCCTTATTCCCTTTTTTGCGGCATTTTGC
CTTCCTGTTTTTGCTCACCCAGAAACGCTGGTGAAAGTAAAAGATGCTGAAGATCAGTTGGGTGCACGAG
TGGGTTACATCGAACTGGATCTCAACAGCGGTAAGATCCTTGAGAGTTTTCGCCCCGAAGAACGTTTTCC
AATGATGAGCACTTTTAAAGTTCTGCTATGTGGCGCGGTATTATCCCGTATTGACGCCGGGCAAGAGCAA
CTCGGTCGCCGCATACACTATTCTCAGAATGACTTGGTTGAGTACTCACCAGTCACAGAAAAGCATCTTA
CGGATGGCATGACAGTAAGAGAATTATGCAGTGCTGCCATAACCATGAGTGATAACACTGCGGCCAACTT
ACTTCTGACAACGATCGGAGGACCGAAGGAGCTAACCGCTTTTTTGCACAACATGGGGGATCATGTAACT
CGCCTTGATCGTTGGGAACCGGAGCTGAATGAAGCCATACCAAACGACGAGCGTGACACCACGATGCCTG
TAGCAATGGCAACAACGTTGCGCAAACTATTAACTGGCGAACTACTTACTCTAGCTTCCCGGCAACAATT
AATAGACTGGATGGAGGCGGATAAAGTTGCAGGACCACTTCTGCGCTCGGCCCTTCCGGCTGGCTGGTTT
ATTGCTGATAAATCTGGAGCCGGTGAGCGTGGGTCTCGCGGTATCATTGCAGCACTGGGGCCAGATGGTA
AGCCCTCCCGTATCGTAGTTATCTACACGACGGGGAGTCAGGCAACTATGGATGAACGAAATAGACAGAT
CGCTGAGATAGGTGCCTCACTGATTAAGCATTGGTAACTGTCAGACCAAGTTTACTCATATATACTTTAG
ATTGATTTAAAACTTCATTTTTAATTTAAAAGGATCTAGGTGAAGATCCTTTTTGATAATCTCATGACCA
AAATCCCTTAACGTGAGTTTTCGTTCCACTGAGCGTCAGACCCCGTAGAAAAGATCAAAGGATCTTC
Features (pLannotate 1.2.2; 25 found; start..end, strand, type, name):
      1..589     +  rep_origin     ori: high-copy-number ColE1/pMB1/pBR322/pUC origin of replication
    772..864     +  CDS            lacI (fragment): lac repressor; lacI; The lac repressor binds to the lac operator to inhibit transcription in E. coli. This inhibition can be relieved by adding lactose or isopropyl-β-D-thiogalactopyranoside (IPTG).
    877..898     +  protein_bind   CAP binding site: CAP binding activates transcription in the presence of cAMP. E. coli catabolite activator protein
    913..943     +  promoter       lac promoter: promoter for the E. coli lac operon
    947..969     +  protein_bind   lac operator (fragment): The lac repressor binds to the lac operator to inhibit transcription in E. coli. This inhibition can be relieved by adding lactose or isopropyl-β-D-thiogalactopyranoside (IPTG). lac repressor encoded by lacI
   1012..1030    +  promoter       T3 promoter: promoter for bacteriophage T3 RNA polymerase
   1049..1468    +  promoter       GAL1 promoter: S. cerevisiae GAL1; inducible promoter, regulated by Gal4
   1483..1506    +  misc_feature   MCS (fragment): pBluescript multiple cloning site
   1513..2059    +  CDS            APOBEC3A (fragment): human cytidine deaminase (C to U editing enzyme) that efficiently edits methylated cytosines (Wang et al., 2018); human APOBEC3A; also known as hA3A; A3A
   2059..6162    +  CDS            Cas9: Cas9 (Csn1) endonuclease from the Streptococcus pyogenes Type II CRISPR/Cas system generates RNA-guided double strand breaks in DNA
   6175..6423    +  CDS            UGI: UNGI_BPPB2 - Experimental evidence at protein level: Swiss-Prot protein existence level 1. This protein binds specifically and reversibly to the host uracil-DNA glycosylase, preventing removal of uracil residues from PBS2 DNA by the host uracil-excision repair system. From Bacillus phage PBS2 (Bacteriophage PBS2).
   6472..6719    +  terminator     CYC1 terminator: S. cerevisiae CYC1; transcription terminator for CYC1
   6738..6756    -  promoter       T7 promoter: promoter for bacteriophage T7 RNA polymerase
   6764..6919    +  CDS            lacZα (fragment): LacZα fragment of β-galactosidase; lacZ fragment
   6923..7351    +  rep_origin     f1 ori (sequence partly withheld): f1 bacteriophage origin of replication; arrow indicates direction of (+) strand synthesis
   7379..7431    -  misc_feature   bom (fragment): basis of mobility region from pBR322
   7462..7539    +  CDS            YO192_YEAST (fragment): Experimental evidence at protein level: Swiss-Prot protein existence level 1. From Saccharomyces cerevisiae (strain ATCC 204508 / S288c) (Baker's yeast).
   7679..8086    +  promoter       LEU2 promoter: S. cerevisiae LEU2
   8087..9181    +  CDS            LEU2: 3-isopropylmalate dehydrogenase, required for leucine biosynthesis; S. cerevisiae LEU2; yeast auxotrophic marker
   9543..9659    -  CDS            NFS1 (fragment): NFS1_YEAST - Also known as SPL1 From Saccharomyces cerevisiae (strain ATCC 204508 / S288c) (Baker's yeast).
   9658..9708    -  misc_feature   bom (fragment): basis of mobility region from pBR322
   9810..9845    -  CDS            rop (fragment): Rop protein, which maintains plasmids at low copy number; rop
   9914..10417   -  misc_feature   CEN/ARS: S. cerevisiae CEN6 centromere fused to an autonomously replicating sequence
  10454..10558   +  promoter       AmpR promoter: bla
  10559..11419   +  CDS            AmpR: β-lactamase; bla; confers resistance to ampicillin, carbenicillin, and related antibiotics
