[The description below was written by a language model from this plasmid's Addgene catalogue record and pLannotate feature annotations shown in this document.]
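Description:
pJT170_GalL_A3AΔ182-BE3 is an 11.6 kb yeast–E. coli shuttle plasmid for galactose-inducible expression of a cytosine base editor in Saccharomyces cerevisiae. It is built on the p415 backbone, derived from a p415-GalL-Cas9-CYC1t parent. A CEN6/ARS element lets it replicate and segregate in yeast as a stable, low-copy centromeric plasmid, and the LEU2 gene under its own promoter allows selection in leucine-auxotrophic strains. In bacteria it is maintained at high copy through a ColE1/pUC-type origin and selected with ampicillin via β-lactamase. An f1 origin and remnants of the pBluescript lac/lacZα region are also present, and T3 and T7 promoters flank the expression cassette, where they serve as sequencing primer sites.

The roughly 4.9 kb insert encodes a single fusion protein in the BE3 architecture. It consists of human APOBEC3A truncated to residues 1–182, followed by Streptococcus pyogenes Cas9 carrying the D10A nickase mutation, the uracil-DNA glycosylase inhibitor (UGI) from Bacillus phage PBS2, and a nuclear localisation signal. The NLS is named in the catalogue entry but is not annotated in the feature table. Transcription is driven by the GalL promoter, which the automated annotation labels as GAL1 and which is regulated by Gal4, and is terminated by the CYC1 terminator. In this design the guide-directed nickase brings the deaminase to the target site, where it converts cytosine to uracil. UGI blocks uracil excision, and nicking of the non-edited strand favours a C-to-T outcome. No guide RNA cassette is annotated, so the guide presumably has to be supplied separately. The plasmid was made to test this truncated A3A editor in yeast, as part of work on the targeting scope and site selectivity of high-precision base editors.
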