Addgene plasmid #145120: pJT170_GalL_A3AΔ182-BE3
Purpose: Expressing base editor A3AΔ182-BE3 in yeast cells
Depositing lab: Ralph Bock. Depositing organization: Max Planck Institute of Molecular Plant Physiology. Publication: Expanding the genome-targeting scope and the site selectivity of high-precision base editors. Tan J, Zhang F, Karcher D, Bock R. Nat Commun. 2020 Jan 31;11(1):629. doi: 10.1038/s41467-020-14465-z. PubMed 32005820.
Backbone
  Vector backbone: p415
  Backbone manufacturer: p415-GalL-Cas9-CYC1t (Plasmid #43804)
  Vector type: Yeast Expression, CRISPR
  Selectable markers: LEU2
Growth in bacteria
  Bacterial resistance: Ampicillin, 100 μg/mL
  Growth temperature: 37°C
  Growth strain: DH5alpha
  Copy number: High Copy
Gene/Insert
  Gene/Insert name: A3AΔ182-BE3 (alt name: A3A(1-182AA)-nCas9-UGI-NLS)
  Species: H. sapiens (human); Bacillus phage PBS2, Streptococcus pyogenes
  Insert size (bp): 4947
  Mutation: A3A(1-182AA); spCas9(D10A)
  Promoter: GalL
  Cloning method: Gibson Cloning
  Sequencing primers: 5′ T3 promoter; 3′ T7 promoter
Terms and licenses: Academic/Nonprofit Terms; Industry Terms: Not Available to Industry
How to cite: pJT170_GalL_A3AΔ182-BE3 was a gift from Ralph Bock (Addgene plasmid # 145120 ; http://n2t.net/addgene:145120 ; RRID:Addgene_145120)
